>Addgene plasmid #20579 | pWZL Neo Myr Flag PIM1 | addgene full sequence | sequence record 129752 | Addgene NGS Result
AGCGCCCAATACGCAAACCGCCTCTCCCCGCGCGTTGGCCGATTCATTAATGCAACTATGGTTGGCGCGT
TGTAAACGTTAATATTTTGTTAAAATTCGCGTTAAATTTTTGTTAAATCAGCTCATTTTTTAACCAATAG
ACCGAAATCGGCAAAATCCCTTATAAATCAAAAGAATAGCCCGAGATAGAGT
[37 nt withheld, positions 193-229]
AAAGAACGTGGACTCCAACGTCAAAGG
[141 nt withheld, positions 257-397]
G
[46 nt withheld, positions 399-444]
A
[76 nt withheld, positions 446-521]
CCGATCTTCAATATTGGCCATTAGCCATATTATTCATTGGTTATATAGCATAAATCAATATTGGCTATTG
GCCATTGCATACGTTGTATCTATATCATAATATGTACATTTATATTGGCTCATGTCCAATATGACCGCCA
TGTTGGCATTGATTATTGACTAGTTATTAATAGTAATCAATTACGGGGTCATTAGTTCATAGCCCATATA
TGGAGTTCCGCGTTACATAACTTACGGTAAATGGCCCGCCTGGCTGACCGCCCAACGACCCCCGCCCATT
GACGTCAATAATGACGTATGTTCCCATAGTAACGCCAATAGGGACTTTCCATTGACGTCAATGGGTGGAG
TATTTACGGTAAACTGCCCACTTGGCAGTACATCAAGTGTATCATATGCCAAGTCCGCCCCCTATTGACG
TCAATGACGGTAAATGGCCCGCCTGGCATTATGCCCAGTACATGACCTTACGGGACTTTCCTACTTGGCA
GTACATCTACGTATTAGTCATCGCTATTACCATGGTGATGCGGTTTTGGCAGTACACCAATGGGCGTGGA
TAGCGGTTTGACTCACGGGGATTTCCAAGTCTCCACCCCATTGACGTCAATGGGAGTTTGTTTTGGCACC
AAAATCAACGGGACTTTCCAAAATGTCGTAATAACCCCGCCCCGTTGACGCAAATGGGCGGTAGGCGTGT
ACGGTGGGAGGTCTATATAAGCAGAGCTGGTTTAGTGAACCGCGCCAGTCCTCCGATTGACTGAGTCGCC
CGGGTACCCGTGTATCCAATAAACCCTCTTGCAGTTGCATCCGACTTGTGGTCTCGCTGTTCCTTGGGAG
GGTCTCCTCTGAGTGATTGACTACCCGTCAGCGGGGGTCTTTCATTTGGGGGCTCGTCCGGGATCGGGAG
ACCCCTGCCCAGGGACCACCGACCCACCACCGGGAGGCAAGCTGGCCAGCAACTTATCTGTGTCTGTCCG
ATTGTCTAGTGTCTATGACTGATTTTATGCGCCTGCGTCGGTACTAGTTAGCTAACTAGCTCTGTATCTG
GCGGACCCGTGGTGGAACTGACGAGTTCTGAACACCCGGCCGCAACCCTGGGAGACGTCCCAGGGACTTT
GGGGGCCGTTTTTGTGGCCCGACCTGAGGAAGGGAGTCGATGTGGAATCCGACCCCGTCAGGATATGTGG
TTCTGGTAGGAGACGAGAACCTAAAACAGTTCCCGCCTCCGTCTGAATTTTTGCTTTCGGTTTGGAACCG
AAGCCGCGCGTCTTGTCTGCTGCAGCGCTGCAGCATCGTTCTGTGTTGTCTCTGTCTGACTGTGTTTCTG
TATTTGTCTGAAAATTAGGGCCAGACTGTTACCACTCCCTTAAGTTTGACCTTAGGTCACTGGAAAGATG
TCGAGCGGATCGCTCACAACCAGTCGGTAGATGTCAAGAAGAGACGTTGGGTTACCTTCTGCTCTGCAGA
ATGGCCAACCTTTAACGTCGGATGGCCGCGAGACGGCACCTTTAACCGAGACCTCATCACCCAGGTTAAG
ATCAAGGTCTTTTCACCTGGCCCGCATGGACACCCAGACCAGGTCCCCTACATCGTGACCTGGGAAGCCT
TGGCTTTTGACCCCCCTCCCTGGGTCAAGCCCTTTGTACACCCTAAGCCTCCGCCTCCTCTTCCTCCATC
CGCCCCGTCTCTCCCCCTTGAACCTCCTCGTTCGACCCCGCCTCGATCCTCCCTTTATCCAGCCCTCACT
CCTTCTCTAGGCGCCGGCCGGATCCAGAATTCGCCACCATGGGGTCTTCAAAATCTAAACCAAAGGACCC
CAGCCAGCGCCGGCGCAGGATCCGAGGTTACCTTGACTACAAAGACGATGACGACAAGCAATTGACAAGT
TTGTACAAAAAAGTTGGCATGCTCTTGTCCAAAATCAACTCGCTTGCCCACCTGCGCGCCGCGCCCTGCA
ACGACCTGCACGCCACCAAGCTGGCGCCCGGCAAGGAGAAGGAGCCCCTGGAGTCGCAGTACCAGGTGGG
CCCGCTACTGGGCAGCGGCGGCTTCGGCTCGGTCTACTCAGGCATCCGCGTCTCCGACAACTTGCCGGTG
GCCATCAAACACGTGGAGAAGGACCGGATTTCCGACTGGGGAGAGCTGCCTAATGGCACTCGAGTGCCCA
TGGAAGTGGTCCTGCTGAAGAAGGTGAGCTCGGGTTTCTCCGGCGTCATTAGGCTCCTGGACTGGTTCGA
GAGGCCCGACAGTTTCGTCCTGATCCTGGAGAGGCCCGAGCCGGTGCAAGATCTCTTCGACTTCATCACG
GAAAGGGGAGCCCTGCAAGAGGAGCTGGCCCGCAGCTTCTTCTGGCAGGTGCTGGAGGCCGTGCGGCACT
GCCACAACTGCGGGGTGCTCCACCGCGACATCAAGGACGAAAACATCCTTATCGACCTCAATCGCGGCGA
GCTCAAGCTCATCGACTTCGGGTCGGGGGCGCTGCTCAAGGACACCGTCTACACGGACTTCGATGGGACC
CGAGTGTATAGCCCTCCAGAGTGGATCCGCTACCATCGCTACCATGGCAGGTCGGCGGCAGTCTGGTCCC
TGGGGATCCTGCTGTATGATATGGTGTGTGGAGATATTCCTTTCGAGCATGACGAAGAGATCATCAGGGG
CCAGGTTTTCTTCAGGCAGAGGGTCTCTTCAGAATGTCAGCATCTCATTAGATGGTGCTTGGCCCTGAGA
CCATCAGATAGGCCAACCTTCGAAGAAATCCAGAACCATCCATGGATGCAAGATGTTCTCCTGCCCCAGG
AAACTGCTGAGATCCACCTCCACAGCCTGTCGCCGGGGCCCGCAAATACCCAACTTTCTTGTACAAAGTG
GTTTGATCTAGTCGACCAATTCCGGTTATTTTCCACCATATTGCCGTCTTTTGGCAATGTGAGGGCCCGG
AAACCTGGCCCTGTCTTCTTGACGAGCATTCCTAGGGGTCTTTCCCCTCTCGCCAAAGGAATGCAAGGTC
TGTTGAATGTCGTGAAGGAAGCAGTTCCTCTGGAAGCTTCTTGAAGACAAACAACGTCTGTAGCGACCCT
TTGCAGGCAGCGGAACCCCCCACCTGGCGACAGGTGCCTCTGCGGCCAAAAGCCACGTGTATAAGATACA
CCTGCAAAGGCGGCACAACCCCAGTGCCACGTTGTGAGTTGGATAGTTGTGGAAAGAGTCAAATGGCTCT
CCTCAAGCGTATTCAACAAGGGGCTGAAGGATGCCCAGAAGGTACCCCATTGTATGGGATCTGATCTGGG
GCCTCGGTGCACATGCTTTACATGTGTTTAGTCGAGGTTAAAAAACGTCTAGGCCCCCCGAACCACGGGG
ACGTGGTTTTCCTTTGAAAAACACGATGATAATACCATGATTGAACAAGATGGATTGCACGCAGGTTCTC
CGGCCGCTTGGGTGGAGAGGCTATTCGGCTATGACTGGGCACAACAGACAATCGGCTGCTCTGATGCCGC
CGTGTTCCGGCTGTCAGCGCAGGGGCGCCCGGTTCTTTTTGTCAAGACCGACCTGTCCGGTGCCCTGAAT
GAACTGCAGGACGAGGCAGCGCGGCTATCGTGGCTGGCCACGACGGGCGTTCCTTGCGCAGCTGTGCTCG
ACGTTGTCACTGAAGCGGGAAGGGACTGGCTGCTATTGGGCGAAGTGCCGGGGCAGGATCTCCTGTCATC
TCACCTTGCTCCTGCCGAGAAAGTATCCATCATGGCTGATGCAATGCGGCGGCTGCATACGCTTGATCCG
GCTACCTGCCCATTCGACCACCAAGCGAAACATCGCATCGAGCGAGCACGTACTCGGATGGAAGCCGGTC
TTGTCGATCAGGATGATCTGGACGAAGAGCATCAGGGGCTCGCGCCAGCCGAACTGTTCGCCAGGCTCAA
GGCGCGCATGCCCGACGGCGAGGATCTCGTCGTGACCCATGGCGATGCCTGCTTGCCGAATATCATGGTG
GAAAATGGCCGCTTTTCTGGATTCATCGACTGTGGCCGGCTGGGTGTGGCGGACCGCTATCAGGACATAG
CGTTGGCTACCCGTGATATTGCTGAAGAGCTTGGCGGCGAATGGGCTGACCGCTTCCTCGTGCTTTACGG
TATCGCCGCTCCCGATTCGCAGCGCATCGCCTTCTATCGCCTTCTTGACGAGTTCTTCTGAGCGGGACTC
TGGGGTTCGCATCGATAAAATAAAAGATTTTATTTAGTCTCCAGAAAAAGGGGGGAATGAAAGACCCCAC
CTGTAGGTTTGGCAAGCTAGCTTAAGTAACGCCATTTTGCAAGGCATGGAAAAATACATAACTGAGAATA
GAGAAGTTCAGATCAAGGTCAGGAACAGATGGAACAGCTGAATATGGGCCAAACAGGATATCTGTGGTAA
GCAGTTCCTGCCCCGGCTCAGGGCCAAGAACAGATGGAACAGCTGAATATGGGCCAAACAGGATATCTGT
GGTAAGCAGTTCCTGCCCCGGCTCAGGGCCAAGAACAGATGGTCCCCAGATGCGGTCCAGCCCTCAGCAG
TTTCTAGAGAACCATCAGATGTTTCCAGGGTGCCCCAAGGACCTGAAATGACCCTGTGCCTTATTTGAAC
TAACCAATCAGTTCGCTTCTCGCTTCTGTTCGCGCGCTTCTGCTCCCCGAGCTCAATAAAAGAGCCCACA
ACCCCTCACTCGGGGCGCCAGTCCTCCGATTGACTGAGTCGCCCGGGTACCCGTGTATCCAATAAACCCT
CTTGCAGTTGCATCCGACTTGTGGTCTCGCTGTTCCTTGGGAGGGTCTCCTCTGAGTGATTGACTACCCG
TCAGCGGGGGTCTTTCACAGGCCAGTGGGGCCGCACTTTTCGGGGAAATGTGCGCGGAACCCCTATTTGT
TTATTTTTCTAAATACATTCAAATATGTATCCGCTCATGAGACAATAACCCTGATAAATGCTTCAATAAT
ATTGAAAAAGGAAGAGTATGAGTATTCAACATTTCCGTGTCGCCCTTATTCCCTTTTTTGCGGCATTTTG
CCTTCCTGTTTTTGCTCACCCAGAAACGCTGGTGAAAGTAAAAGATGCTGAAGATCAGTTGGGTGCACGA
GTGGGTTACATCGAACTGGATCTCAACAGCGGTAAGATCCTTGAGAGTTTTCGCCCCGAAGAACGTTTTC
CAATGATGAGCACTTTTAAAGTTCTGCTATGTGGCGCGGTATTATCCCGTATTGACGCCGGGCAAGAGCA
ACTCGGTCGCCGCATACACTATTCTCAGAATGACTTGGTTGAGTACTCACCAGTCACAGAAAAGCATCTT
ACGGATGGCATGACAGTAAGAGAATTATGCAGTGCTGCCATAACCATGAGTGATAACACTGCGGCCAACT
TACTTCTGACAACGATCGGAGGACCGAAGGAGCTAACCGCTTTTTTGCACAACATGGGGGATCATGTAAC
TCGCCTTGATCGTTGGGAACCGGAGCTGAATGAAGCCATACCAAACGACGAGCGTGACACCACGATGCCT
GTAGCAATGGCAACAACGTTGCGCAAACTATTAACTGGCGAACTACTTACTCTAGCTTCCCGGCAACAAT
TAATAGACTGGATGGAGGCGGATAAAGTTGCAGGACCACTTCTGCGCTCGGCCCTTCCGGCTGGCTGGTT
TATTGCTGATAAATCTGGAGCCGGTGAGCGTGGGTCTCGCGGTATCATTGCAGCACTGGGGCCAGATGGT
AAGCCCTCCCGTATCGTAGTTATCTACACGACGGGGAGTCAGGCAACTATGGATGAACGAAATAGACAGA
TCGCTGAGATAGGTGCCTCACTGATTAAGCATTGGTAACTGTCAGACCAAGTTTACTCATATATACTTTA
GATTGATTTGCGGCCGCGAAAAGGACAAGCAGCGAAAATTCACGCCCCCTTGGGAGGTGGCGGCATATGC
AAAGGATAGCACTCCCACTCTACTACTGGGTATCATATGCTGACTGTATATGCATGAGGATAGCATATGC
TACCCGGATACAGATTAGGATAGCATATACTACCCAGATATAGATTAGGATAGCATATGCTACCCAGATA
TAGATTAGGATAGCCTATGCTACCCAGATATAAATTAGGATAGCATATACTACCCAGATATAGATTAGGA
TAGCATATGCTACCCAGATATAGATTAGGATAGCCTATGCTACCCAGATATAGATTAGGATAGCATATGC
TATCCAGATATTTGGGTAGTATATGCTACCCATGGCAACATTAGCCCACCGTGCTCTCAGCGACCTCGTG
AATATGAGGACCAACAACCCTGTGCTTGGCGCTCAGGCGCAAGTGTGTGTAATTTGTCCTCCAGATCGCA
GCAATCGCGCCCCTATCTTGGCCCGCCCACCTACTTATGCAGGTATTCCCCGGGGTGCCATTAGTGGTTT
TGTGGGCAAGTGGTTTGACCGCAGTGGTTAGCGGGGTTACAATCAGCCAAGTTATTACACCCTTATTTTA
CAGTCCAAAACCGCAGGGCGGCGTGTGGGGGCTGACGCGTGCCCCCACTCCACAATTTCAAAAAAAAGAG
TGGCCACTTGTCTTTGTTTATGGGCCCCATTGGCGTGGAGCCCCGTTTAATTTTCGGGGGTGTTAGAGAC
AACCAGTGGAGTCCGCTGCTGTCGGCGTCCACTCTCTTTCCCCTTGTTACAAATAGAGTGTAACAACATG
GTTCACCTGTCTTGGTCCCTGCCTGGGACACATCTTAATAACCCCAGTATCATATTGCACTAGGATTATG
TGTTGCCCATAGCCATAAATTCGTGTGAGATGGACATCCAGTCTTTACGGCTTGTCCCCACCCCATGGAT
TTCTATTGTTAAAGATATTCAGAATGTTTCATTCCTACACTAGTATTTATTGCCCAAGGGGTTTGTGAGG
GTTATATTGGTGTCATAGCACAATGCCACCACTGAACCCCCCGTCCAAATTTTATTCTGGGGGCGTCACC
TGAAACCTTGTTTTCGAGCACCTCACATACACCTTACTGTTCACAACTCAGCAGTTATTCTATTAGCTAA
ACGAAGGAGAATGAAGAAGCAGGCGAAGATTCAGGAGAGTTCACTGCCCGCTCCTTGATCTTCAGCCACT
GCCCTTGTGACTAAAATGGTTCACTACCCTCGTGGAATCCTGACCCCATGTAAATAAAACCGTGACAGCT
CATGGGGTGGGAGATATCGCTGTTCCTTAGGACCCTTTTACTAACCCTAATTCGATAGCATATGCTTCCC
GTTGGGTAACATATGCTATTGAATTAGGGTTAGTCTGGATAGTATATACTACTACCCGGGAAGCATATGC
TACCCGTTTAGGGTTAACAAGGGGGCCTTATAAACACTATTGCTAATGCCCTCTTGAGGGTCCGCTTATC
GGTAGCTACACAGGCCCCTCTGATTGACGTTGGTGTAGCCTCCCGTAGTCTTCCTGGGCCCCTGGGAGGT
ACATGTCGGCCGCAAAAGGATCTAGGTGAAGATCCTTTTTGATAATCTCATGACCAAAATCCCTTAACGT
GAGTTTTCGTTCCACTGAGCGTCAGACCCCGTAGAAAAGATCAAAGGATCTTCTTGAGATCCTTTTTTTC
TGCGCGTAATCTGCTGCTTGCAAACAAAAAAACCACCGCTACCAGCGGTGGTTTGTTTGCCGGATCAAGA
GCTACCAACTCTTTTTCCGAAGGTAACTGGCTTCAGCAGAGCGCAGATACCAAATACTGTTCTTCTAGTG
TAGCCGTAGTTAGGCCACCACTTCAAGAACTCTGTAGCACCGCCTACATACCTCGCTCTGCTAATCCTGT
TACCAGTGGCTGCTGCCAGTGGCGATAAGTCGTGTCTTACCGGGTTGGACTCAAGACGATAGTTACCGGA
TAAGGCGCAGCGGTCGGGCTGAACGGGGGGTTCGTGCACACAGCCCAGCTTGGAGCGAACGACCTACACC
GAACTGAGATACCTACAGCGTGAGCTATGAGAAAGCGCCACGCTTCCCGAAGGGAGAAAGGCGGACAGGT
ATCCGGTAAGCGGCAGGGTCGGAACAGGAGAGCGCACGAGGGAGCTTCCAGGGGGAAACGCCTGGTATCT
TTATAGTCCTGTCGGGTTTCGCCACCTCTGACTTGAGCGTCGATTTTTGTGATGCTCGTCAGGGGGGCGG
AGCCTATGGAAAAACGCCAGCAACGCGGCCTTTTTACGGTTCCTGGCCTTTTGCTGGCCTTTTGCTCACA
TGTTCTTTCCTGCGTTATCCCCTGATTCTGTGGATAACCGTATTACCGCCTTTGAGTGAGCTGATACCGC
TCGCCGCAGCCGAACGACCGAGCGCAGCGAGTCAGTGAGCGAGGAAGCGGAAG
Features (pLannotate 1.2.2; 19 found; start..end, strand, type, name):
      2..54      +  CDS            lacI (fragment): lac repressor; lacI; The lac repressor binds to the lac operator to inhibit transcription in E. coli. This inhibition can be relieved by adding lactose or isopropyl-β-D-thiogalactopyranoside (IPTG).
     70..521     -  rep_origin     M13 ori (sequence partly withheld): M13 bacteriophage origin of replication; arrow indicates direction of (+) strand synthesis
    668..1045    +  enhancer       CMV enhancer: human cytomegalovirus immediate early enhancer
   1047..1246    +  promoter       CMV promoter: human cytomegalovirus (CMV) immediate early promoter
   1263..1407    +  LTR            3' LTR (ΔU3) (fragment): self-inactivating 3' long terminal repeat (LTR) from Moloney murine leukemia virus
   1529..1803    +  misc_feature   MESV Ψ (fragment): packaging signal of murine embryonic stem cell virus
   1870..2286    +  CDS            gag (truncated): truncated Moloney murine leukemia virus (MMLV) gag gene lacking the start codon
   2334..2351    +  CDS            myr (fragment): N-myristoylation signal from Src kinase (Pellman et al., 1985; Kaplan et al., 1988)
   2407..2424    +  protein_bind   attB1 (fragment): mutant version of attB; core recombination site for the Gateway® BP reaction BP Clonase™
   2430..3365    +  CDS            PIM1: PIM1_HUMAN - Experimental evidence at protein level: Swiss-Prot protein existence level 1. Proto-oncogene with serine/threonine kinase activity involved in cell survival and cell proliferation and thus providing a selective advantage in tumorigenesis. Exerts its oncogenic activity through: the regulation of MYC transcriptional activity, the regulation of cell cycle progression and by phosphorylation and inhibition of proapoptotic proteins (BAD, MAP3K5, FOXO3). Phosphorylation of MYC leads to an increase of MYC protein stability and thereby an increase of transcriptional activity. The stabiliza
   3369..3393    -  protein_bind   attB2: mutant version of attB; recombination site for the Gateway® BP reaction BP Clonase™
   3452..3913    +  misc_feature   IRES: internal ribosome entry site (IRES) of the encephalomyocarditis virus (EMCV)
   3918..4709    +  CDS            neo: KKA2_KLEPN - Also known as kan, nptII. Experimental evidence at protein level: Swiss-Prot protein existence level 1. Resistance to kanamycin, neomycin, paromomycin, ribostamycin, butirosin and gentamicin B. From Klebsiella pneumoniae.
   4777..4898    +  LTR            3' LTR (ΔU3) (fragment): self-inactivating 3' long terminal repeat (LTR) from Moloney murine leukemia virus
   4899..5368    +  LTR            LTR: long terminal repeat from Moloney murine leukemia virus
   5404..5508    +  promoter       AmpR promoter: bla
   5509..6369    +  CDS            AmpR: β-lactamase; bla; confers resistance to ampicillin, carbenicillin, and related antibiotics
   6528..7879    +  rep_origin     oriP (fragment): Epstein-Barr virus oriP replication origin (Yates et al., 2000)
   8135..8723    +  rep_origin     ori: high-copy-number ColE1/pMB1/pBR322/pUC origin of replication
