[The description below was written by a language model from this plasmid's Addgene catalogue record and pLannotate feature annotations shown in this document.]
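Description:
pWZL Neo Myr Flag PIM1 is a Moloney murine leukemia virus-based retroviral vector for stable expression of human PIM1, a proto-oncogenic serine/threonine kinase, in mammalian cells. It belongs to a kinase ORF library in which each open reading frame was moved from a Gateway entry clone into the pWZL-Neo-Myr-Flag-DEST backbone by LR recombination, leaving the insert flanked by attB1 and attB2 sites. In bacteria the plasmid is maintained through a high-copy ColE1/pUC-type origin and selected with ampicillin (AmpR under its own promoter). The annotation also finds an M13 phage origin and a fragment of Epstein-Barr virus oriP in the backbone.

The annotated viral unit begins with a CMV enhancer/promoter placed directly upstream of a partial LTR segment, which suggests a hybrid 5' LTR that drives genomic RNA production in packaging cells. A packaging signal and a truncated gag region follow it. Downstream, a Src-derived myristoylation signal and a Flag epitope (listed in the catalogue entry but not picked up in the feature table) are fused to the N terminus of PIM1. The myristoylation signal directs the kinase to membranes, and the Flag tag allows its detection. The insert carries Ser-Lys to Ala-Asn changes at residues 312 and 313 and has no stop codon, so translation continues into vector sequence. An EMCV IRES then permits translation of the neomycin resistance gene from the same transcript, so transduced cells can be selected with G418, and a 3' LTR closes the provirus. The depositor notes that the gene identity was verified but the clone was not fully sequenced for minor mutations. The library was built for functional screens of kinases in oncogenic transformation.
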