Addgene plasmid #20579: pWZL Neo Myr Flag PIM1
Depositing lab: William Hahn & Jean Zhao. Depositing organization: Dana-Farber Cancer Institute. Publication: Integrative Genomic Approaches Identify IKBKE as a Breast Cancer Oncogene (Kinase Library Clones). Boehm JS, Zhao JJ, Yao J, Kim SY, Firestein R, Dunn IF, Sjostrom SK, Garraway LA, Weremowicz S, Richardson AL, Greulich H, Stewart CJ, Mulvey LA, Shen RR, Ambrogio L, Hirozane-Kishikawa T, Hill DE, Vidal M, Meyerson M, Grenier JK, Hinkle G, Root DE, Roberts TM, Lander ES, Polyak K, Hahn WC. Cell. 2007 Jun 15. 129(6):1065-1079. 10.1016/j.cell.2007.03.052 PubMed 17574021.
Backbone
  Vector backbone: pWZL-Neo-Myr-Flag-DEST
  Backbone manufacturer: William Hahn Lab (available at Addgene, #15300)
  Vector type: Mammalian Expression, Retroviral
  Selectable markers: Neomycin (select with G418)
Growth in bacteria
  Bacterial resistance: Ampicillin, 100 μg/mL
  Growth temperature: 37°C
  Growth strain: Stbl3
  Growth instructions: Stbl3 cells to prevent recombination.
  Copy number: Unknown
Gene/Insert
  Gene/Insert name: PIM1 (alt name: pim-1 oncogene, mRNA)
  Species: H. sapiens (human)
  Mutation: PIM1 amino acids 312 & 313 are changed from Ser-Lys to Ala-Asn. There is no stop codon at the end of the insert.
  GenBank ID: NM_002648
  Entrez Gene: PIM1 (a.k.a. PIM)
  Tag / fusion protein: Myr (N terminal on backbone); Flag (N terminal on backbone)
  Cloning method: Gateway Cloning
  Sequencing primers: 5′ pWZL-Fwd (GAA CCT CCT CGT TCG ACC); 3′ pWZL-Rev (TTC CGG GCC CTC ACA TTG)
Resource information
  A portion of this plasmid was derived from a plasmid made by: 1-A3
Terms and licenses: Academic/Nonprofit Terms; Industry Terms: Not Available to Industry
Depositor comments: ORFs were cloned into Gateway compatible pEntry vectors. An LR recombination reaction was performed to move the ORF to pWZL-Neo-Myr-Flag DEST such that the ORF would have 5' myristoylation and flag tags. This plasmid is part of a kinase library, and the gene has been verified, but has not been fully sequenced for minor mutations. Please see the following link for plasmids from this article that are not part of the kinase library http://www.addgene.org/pubmed/17574021
How to cite: pWZL Neo Myr Flag PIM1 was a gift from William Hahn & Jean Zhao (Addgene plasmid # 20579 ; http://n2t.net/addgene:20579 ; RRID:Addgene_20579)
