>Addgene plasmid #20579 | pWZL Neo Myr Flag PIM1 | addgene partial sequence | sequence record 26405 | 20579 with pWZL-Fwd
CTCCTTCTCTAGGCGCCGGCCGGATCCAGAATTCGCCACCATGGGGTCTTCAAAATCTAAACCAAAGGAC
CCCAGCCAGCGCCGGCGCAGGATCCGAGGTTACCTTGACTACAAAGACGATGACGACAAGCAATTGACAA
GTTTGTACAAAAAAGTTGGCATGCTCTTGTCCAAAATCAACTCGCTTGCCCACCTGCGCGCCGCGCCCTG
CAACGACCTGCACGCCACCAAGCTGGCGCCCGGCAAGGAGAAGGAGCCCCTGGAGTCGCAGTACCAGGTG
GGCCCGCTACTGGGCAGCGGCGGCTTCGGCTCGGTCTACTCAGGCATCCGCGTCTCCGACAACTTGCCGG
TGGCCATCAAACACGTGGAGAAGGACCGGATTTCCGACTGGGGAGAGCTGCCTAATGGCACTCGAGTGCC
CATGGAAGTGGTCCTGCTGAAGAAGGTGAGCTCGGGTTTCTCCGGCGTCATTAGGCTCCTGGACTGGTTC
GAGAGGCCCGACAGTTTCGTCCTGATCCTGGAGAGGCCCGAGCCGGTGCAAGATCTCTTCGACTTCATCA
CGGAAAGGGGAGCCCTGCAAGAGGAGCTGGCCCGCAGCTTCTTCTGGCAGGTGCTGGAGGCCGTGCGGCA
CTGCCACAACTGCGGGGTGCTCCACCGCGACATCAAGGACGAAAACATCCTTATCGACCTCAATCGCGGC
GAGCTCAAGCTCATCGACTTCGGGTCGGGGGCGCTGCTCAAGGACACCGTCTACACGGACTTCGATGGG
