>Addgene plasmid #20579 | pWZL Neo Myr Flag PIM1 | addgene partial sequence | sequence record 131403 | pCDH-rev 5'-GCATTCCTTTGGCGAGAG-3'
GGCCAGGTTTCCGGGCCCTCACATTGCCAAAAGACGGCAATATGGTGGAAAATAACCGGAATTGGTCGAC
TAGATCAAACCACTTTGTACAAGAAAGTTGGGTATTTGCGGGCCCCGGCGACAGGCTGTGGAGGTGGATC
TCAGCAGTTTCCTGGGGCAGGAGAACATCTTGCATCCATGGATGGTTCTGGATTTCTTCGAAGGTTGGCC
TATCTGATGGTCTCAGGGCCAAGCACCATCTAATGAGATGCTGACATTCTGAAGAGACCCTCTGCCTGAA
GAAAACCTGGCCCCTGATGATCTCTTC
